>Addgene plasmid #162940 | C512-E01: attB5r-meGFP-nostop-attB1r | addgene full sequence | sequence record 386116 | Addgene NGS Result
CCGCTCCCGGCGGATTTGTCCTACTCAGGAGAGCGTTCACCGACAAACAACAGATAAAACGAAAGGCCCA
GTCTTCCGACTGAGCCTTTCGTTTTATTTGATGCCTGGCAGTTCCCTACTCTCGCGTTAACGCTACCATG
GAGCTCGAATTCTACAGTCACTAATACCATCTAAGTAGTTGATTCATAGTGACTGCATATGTTGTGTTTT
ACAGTATTATGTAGTCTGTTTTTTATGCAAAATCTAATTTAATATATTGATATTTATATCATTTTACGTT
TCTCGTTCAACTTTTGTATACAAAGTTGAACCATGGTGAGCAAGGGCGAGGAGCTGTTCACCGGGGTGGT
GCCCATCCTGGTCGAGCTGGACGGCGACGTAAACGGCCACAAGTTCAGCGTGTCCGGCGAGGGCGAGGGC
GATGCCACCTACGGCAAGCTGACCCTGAAGTTCATCTGCACCACCGGCAAGCTGCCCGTGCCCTGGCCCA
CCCTCGTGACCACCCTGACCTACGGCGTGCAGTGCTTAAGCCGCTACCCCGACCACATGAAGCAGCACGA
CTTCTTCAAGTCCGCCATGCCCGAAGGCTACGTCCAGGAGCGCACCATCTTCTTCAAGGACGACGGCAAC
TACAAGACCCGCGCCGAGGTGAAGTTCGAGGGCGACACCCTGGTGAACCGCATCGAGCTGAAGGGCATCG
ACTTCAAGGAGGACGGCAACATCCTGGGGCACAAGCTGGAGTACAACTACAACAGCCACAACGTCTATAT
CATGGCCGACAAGCAGAAGAACGGCATCAAGGTGAACTTCAAGATCCGCCACAACATCGAGGACGGCAGC
GTGCAGCTCGCCGACCACTACCAGCAGAACACCCCCATCGGCGACGGCCCCGTGCTGCTGCCCGACAACC
ACTACCTGAGCACCCAGTCCAAGCTGAGCAAAGACCCCAACGAGAAGCGCGATCACATGGTCCTGCTGGA
GTTCGTGACCGCCGCCGGGATCACTCTCGGCATGGACGAGCTGTACAAGACAACTTTGTACAAAAAAGTT
GAACGAGAAACGTAAAATGATATAAATATCAATATATTAAATTAGATTTTGCATAAAAAACAGACTACAT
AATACTGTAAAACACAACATATGCAGTCACTATGAACCAACTACTTAGATGGTATTAGTGACCTGTAGAA
TTCGAGCTCTAGAGCTGCAGGGCGGCCGCGATATCCCCTATAGTGAGTCGTATTACATGGTCATAGCTGT
TTCCTGGCAGCTCTGGCCCGTGTCTCAAAATCTCTGATGTTACATTGCACAAGATCGGTACCCGGGGATC
CTCTAGACCAGCCAGGACAGAAATGCCTCGACTTCGCTGCTACCCAAGGTTGCCGGGTGACGCACACCGT
GGAAACGGATGAAGGCACGAACCCAGTGGACATAAGCCTGTTCGGTTCGTAAGCTGTAATGCAAGTAGCG
TATGCGCTCACGCAACTGGTCCAGAACCTTGACCGAACGCAGCGGTGGTAACGGCGCAGTGGCGGTTTTC
ATGGCTTGTTATGACTGTTTTTTTGGGGTACAGTCTATGCCTCGGGCATCCAAGCAGCAAGCGCGTTACG
CCGTGGGTCGATGTTTGATGTTATGGAGCAGCAACGATGTTACGCAGCAGGGCAGTCGCCCTAAAACAAA
GTTAAACATTATGAGGGAAGCGGTGATCGCCGAAGTATCGACTCAACTATCAGAGGTAGTTGGCGTCATC
GAGCGCCATCTCGAACCGACGTTGCTGGCCGTACATTTGTACGGCTCCGCAGTGGATGGCGGCCTGAAGC
CACACAGTGATATTGATTTGCTGGTTACGGTGACCGTAAGGCTTGATGAAACAACGCGGCGAGCTTTGAT
CAACGACCTTTTGGAAACTTCGGCTTCCCCTGGAGAGAGCGAGATTCTCCGCGCTGTAGAAGTCACCATT
GTTGTGCACGACGACATCATTCCGTGGCGTTATCCAGCTAAGCGCGAACTGCAATTTGGAGAATGGCAGC
GCAATGACATTCTTGCAGGTATCTTCGAGCCAGCCACGATCGACATTGATCTGGCTATCTTGCTGACAAA
AGCAAGAGAACATAGCGTTGCCTTGGTAGGTCCAGCGGCGGAGGAACTCTTTGATCCGGTTCCTGAACAG
GATCTATTTGAGGCGCTAAATGAAACCTTAACGCTATGGAACTCGCCGCCCGACTGGGCTGGCGATGAGC
GAAATGTAGTGCTTACGTTGTCCCGCATTTGGTACAGCGCAGTAACCGGCAAAATCGCGCCGAAGGATGT
CGCTGCCGACTGGGCAATGGAGCGCCTGCCGGCCCAGTATCAGCCCGTCATACTTGAAGCTAGACAGGCT
TATCTTGGACAAGAAGAAGATCGCTTGGCCTCGCGCGCAGATCAGTTGGAAGAATTTGTCCACTACGTGA
AAGGCGAGATCACCAAGGTAGTCGGCAAATAACCCTCGAGCCACCCATGACCAAAATCCCTTAACGTGAG
TTACGCGTCGTTCCACTGAGCGTCAGACCCCGTAGAAAAGATCAAAGGATCTTCTTGAGATCCTTTTTTT
CTGCGCGTAATCTGCTGCTTGCAAACAAAAAAACCACCGCTACCAGCGGTGGTTTGTTTGCCGGATCAAG
AGCTACCAACTCTTTTTCCGAAGGTAACTGGCTTCAGCAGAGCGCAGATACCAAATACTGTTCTTCTAGT
GTAGCCGTAGTTAGGCCACCACTTCAAGAACTCTGTAGCACCGCCTACATACCTCGCTCTGCTAATCCTG
TTACCAGTGGCTGCTGCCAGTGGCGATAAGTCGTGTCTTACCGGGTTGGACTCAAGACGATAGTTACCGG
ATAAGGCGCAGCGGTCGGGCTGAACGGGGGGTTCGTGCACACAGCCCAGCTTGGAGCGAACGACCTACAC
CGAACTGAGATACCTACAGCGTGAGCTATGAGAAAGCGCCACGCTTCCCGAAGGGAGAAAGGCGGACAGG
TATCCGGTAAGCGGCAGGGTCGGAACAGGAGAGCGCACGAGGGAGCTTCCAGGGGGAAACGCCTGGTATC
TTTATAGTCCTGTCGGGTTTCGCCACCTCTGACTTGAGCGTCGATTTTTGTGATGCTCGTCAGGGGGGCG
GAGCCTATGGAAAAACGCCAGCAACGCGGCCTTTTTACGGTTCCTGGCCTTTTGCTGGCCTTTTGCTCAC
ATGTTCTTTCCTGCGTTATCCCCTGATTCTGTGGATAACCGTATTACCGCTAGCCAGGAAGAGTTTGTAG
AAACGCAAAAAGGCCATCCGTCAGGATGGCCTTCTGCTTAGTTTGATGCCTGGCAGTTTATGGCGGGCGT
CCTGCCCGCCACCCTCCGGGCCGTTGCTTCACAACGTTCAAAT
Features (pLannotate 1.2.2; 12 found; start..end, strand, type, name):
     54..97      +  terminator     rrnB T1 terminator: Escherichia coli rrnB; transcription terminator T1 from the E. coli rrnB gene
    185..304     -  protein_bind   attR1: mutant version of attR; recombination site for the Gateway® LR reaction LR Clonase™
    288..308     -  protein_bind   attB5: mutant version of attB; core recombination site for the Gateway® BP reaction BP Clonase™
    313..1029    +  CDS            mEGFP: mEGFP is a basic (constitutively fluorescent) green fluorescent protein published in 2002, derived from Aequorea victoria. It has moderate acid sensitivity.
   1030..1154    +  protein_bind   attR1: mutant version of attR; recombination site for the Gateway® LR reaction LR Clonase™
   1227..1245    -  promoter       T7 promoter: promoter for bacteriophage T7 RNA polymerase
   1315..1337    +  misc_feature   MCS (fragment): pUC18/19 multiple cloning site
   1429..1452    +  promoter       Pc promoter (fragment): intI1 (promoter lies within the coding sequence); class 1 integron promoter
   1628..1684    +  CDS            GmR (fragment): gentamycin acetyltransferase; aacC1; confers resistance to gentamycin
   1691..2482    +  CDS            SmR: aminoglycoside adenylyltransferase (Murphy, 1985); aadA; confers resistance to spectinomycin and streptomycin
   2575..3163    +  rep_origin     ori: high-copy-number ColE1/pMB1/pBR322/pUC origin of replication
   3298..3325    -  terminator     rrnB T2 terminator: transcription terminator T2 from the E. coli rrnB gene
