[The description below was written by a language model from this plasmid's Addgene catalogue record and pLannotate feature annotations shown in this document.]
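Description:
C512-E01: attB5r-meGFP-nostop-attB1r is a small (about 3.4 kb) Gateway entry clone built in the pDonr235 donor backbone and intended as a modular part for multi-fragment (MultiSite-style) Gateway assembly in E. coli. It is propagated as a high-copy plasmid from a ColE1/pUC-type origin and selected with spectinomycin through an aadA (SmR) aminoglycoside adenylyltransferase gene. Short fragments of a class 1 integron Pc promoter and a gentamicin acetyltransferase gene lie just upstream of aadA and appear to be remnants of the cassette the marker came from. The rrnB T1 and T2 terminators flank the cloning region and the rest of the backbone, insulating the insert from read-through transcription. A T7 promoter sequence, oriented toward the insert on the opposite strand, and a fragment of the pUC multiple cloning site lie just beyond the downstream recombination site.

The payload is a synthetic coding sequence for monomeric enhanced GFP (mEGFP), a constitutively fluorescent Aequorea victoria derivative, cloned without a stop codon. It sits between two recombination sites that the automated annotation labels attR1-like, with an attB5 core overlapping the upstream one. This fits an entry clone produced by BP recombination of an attB5r/attB1r-flanked fragment, although the annotation does not distinguish the exact site variants. The entry clone carries no promoter driving mEGFP; expression depends on the destination vector and partner entry clones. Because the reading frame stays open through the downstream att1-type site, LR recombination can join mEGFP in frame to a gene of interest supplied in a compatible entry clone. The result is an N-terminal GFP fusion protein, and the part is suited to combinatorial construction of expression clone libraries.
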