Addgene plasmid #162940: C512-E01: attB5r-meGFP-nostop-attB1r
Purpose: Gateway attB5r/attB1r entry clone for generation of N-terminal eGFP fusion proteins
Depositing lab: Dominic Esposito. Depositing organization: National Cancer Institute (NCI). Publication: Combinatorial assembly of clone libraries using site-specific recombination. Wall VE, Garvey LA, Mehalko JL, Procter LV, Esposito D. Methods Mol Biol. 2014;1116:193-208. doi: 10.1007/978-1-62703-764-8_14. PubMed 24395366.
Backbone
  Vector backbone: pDonr235
  Vector type: Synthetic Biology
Growth in bacteria
  Bacterial resistance: Spectinomycin, 50 μg/mL
  Growth temperature: 37°C
  Growth strain: DH5alpha
  Copy number: High Copy
Gene/Insert
  Gene/Insert name: monomeric enhanced Green fluorescent protein (alt name: mEGFP)
  Species: Synthetic
  Cloning method: Gateway Cloning
Terms and licenses: Academic/Nonprofit Terms; Industry Terms: Not Available to Industry
How to cite: C512-E01: attB5r-meGFP-nostop-attB1r was a gift from Dominic Esposito (Addgene plasmid # 162940 ; http://n2t.net/addgene:162940 ; RRID:Addgene_162940)
