>Addgene plasmid #162940 | C512-E01: attB5r-meGFP-nostop-attB1r | addgene partial sequence | sequence record 331969 | M13-Rev 5'-CAGGAAACAGCTATGACC-3'
NNNNNNNNNNNNNNGGNANNCGCGGCCGCCCTGCAGCTCTAGAGCTCGAATTCTACAGGTCACTAATACC
ATCTAAGTAGTTGGTTCATAGTGACTGCATATGTTGTGTTTTACAGTATTATGTAGTCTGTTTTTTATGC
AAAATCTAATTTAATATATTGATATTTATATCATTTTACGTTTCTCGTTCAACTTTTTTGTACAAAGTTG
TCTTGTACAGCTCGTCCATGCCGAGAGTGATCCCGGCGGCGGTCACGAACTCCAGCAGGACCATGTGATC
GCGCTTCTCGTTGGGGTCTTTGCTCAGCTTGGACTGGGTGCTCAGGTAGTGGTTGTCGGGCAGCAGCACG
GGGCCGTCGCCGATGGGGGTGTTCTGCTGGTAGTGGTCGGCGAGCTGCACGCTGCCGTCCTCGATGTTGT
GGCGGATCTTGAAGTTCACCTTGATGCCGTTCTTCTGCTTGTCGGCCATGATATAGACGTTGTGGCTGTT
GTAGTTGTACTCCAGCTTGTGCCCCAGGATGTTGCCGTCCTCCTTGAAGTCGATGCCCTTCAGCTCGATG
CGGTTCACCAGGGTGTCGCCCTCGAACTTCACCTCGGCGCGGGTCTTGTAGTTGCCGTCGTCCTTGAAGA
AGATGGTGCGCTCCTGGACGTAGCCTTCGGGCATGGCGGACTTGAAGAAGTCGTGCTGCTTCATGTGGTC
GGGGTAGCGGCTTAAGCACTGCACGCCGTAGGTCAGGGTGGTCACGAGGGTGGGCCAGGGCACGGGCAGC
TTGCCGGTGGTGCAGATGAACTTCAGGGTCAGCTTGCCGTANGTGGCATCGCCCTCGCCCTCGCCGGACA
CGCTGAACTTGTGGCCGTTTACGTCGCCGTCCAGCTCGACCAGGATGGGCACCACCCCGGTGAACAGCTC
CTCGCCCTTGCTCACCATGGTTCNN
